Addgene plasmid #147557: pcDNA3.1-MS2-HA-HsSmg7_1-633_T
Purpose: Mammalian Expression of HsSmg7_1-633
Depositing lab: Elisa Izaurralde. Depositing organization: Max Planck Institute for Developmental Biology. Publication: The SMG5-SMG7 heterodimer directly recruits the CCR4-NOT deadenylase complex to mRNAs containing nonsense codons via interaction with POP2. Loh B, Jonas S, Izaurralde E. Genes Dev. 2013 Oct 1;27(19):2125-38. doi: 10.1101/gad.226951.113. PubMed 24115769.
Backbone
  Vector backbone: Unknown
  Vector type: Mammalian Expression
Growth in bacteria
  Bacterial resistance: Ampicillin, 100 μg/mL
  Growth temperature: 37°C
  Growth strain: DH5alpha
  Copy number: High Copy
Gene/Insert
  Gene/Insert name: HsSmg7_1-633
  Species: H. sapiens (human)
  Mutation: two silent mutation G216A, A1521G compared to the sequence given by NCBI: NM_201568.1 isoform2.
  Entrez Gene: SMG7 (a.k.a. C1orf16, EST1C, SGA56M)
  Cloning method: Unknown
Terms and licenses: Academic/Nonprofit Terms; Industry Terms: Not Available to Industry
Depositor comments: Plasmids from this collection were made available to the research community and donated after the lab closed. Please note that the sequence provided by the depositing laboratory may be theoretical/predicted or based on Sanger sequencing results. There may be discrepancies between sequencing results obtained by Addgene and the depositor sequence. If an Addgene verified sequence is not available, please contact before placing your order to request that our lab fully sequence the plasmid.
How to cite: pcDNA3.1-MS2-HA-HsSmg7_1-633_T was a gift from Elisa Izaurralde (Addgene plasmid # 147557 ; http://n2t.net/addgene:147557 ; RRID:Addgene_147557)
