[The description below was written by a language model from this plasmid's Addgene catalogue record and pLannotate feature annotations shown in this document.]
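Description:
pcDNA3.1-MS2-HA-HsSmg7_1-633_T is a 7,767 nt mammalian expression plasmid. The catalogue lists the backbone as unknown, but the name and the annotated features are consistent with a pcDNA3.1-type vector. It is propagated in E. coli at high copy from a ColE1/pUC-type origin under ampicillin selection (AmpR with its bla promoter), and it also carries an f1 origin. An SV40 early promoter drives a neomycin/kanamycin phosphotransferase gene followed by an SV40 poly(A) signal, which would allow G418 selection of transfected mammalian cells. Short annotated fragments such as the HIV-1 LTR, ble, lacI and bom hits appear to be backbone remnants or annotation matches rather than functional parts.

The expression cassette uses the CMV immediate-early enhancer and promoter and ends in the bovine growth hormone poly(A) signal. T7 and SP6 phage promoters flank the insert. The open reading frame appears to be a fusion of the bacteriophage MS2 coat protein, an HA epitope (annotated as a fragment of a 3xHA tag, and sized like a single copy) and residues 1–633 of human SMG7. This is a C-terminally truncated fragment carrying two silent nucleotide changes relative to the isoform 2 reference. SMG7 acts in nonsense-mediated mRNA decay, working with SMG5 to link UPF1-bound transcripts to the degradation machinery. The MS2 coat protein binds a specific RNA stem-loop, so the fusion can be tethered to a co-expressed reporter mRNA bearing MS2 binding sites, while the HA tag allows detection. The record states only mammalian expression as the purpose. However, the design and the associated study of how SMG5–SMG7 recruits the CCR4–NOT deadenylase suggest use in tethering assays to map which SMG7 regions promote mRNA decay.
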