Features (pLannotate 1.2.2; 23 found; start..end, strand, type, name):
     28..80      -  misc_feature   bom (fragment): basis of mobility region from pBR322
    235..614     +  enhancer       CMV enhancer: human cytomegalovirus immediate early enhancer
    615..818     +  promoter       CMV promoter: human cytomegalovirus (CMV) immediate early promoter
    814..847     +  LTR            5' LTR (truncated) (fragment): truncated 5' long terminal repeat (LTR) from HIV-1
    863..881     +  promoter       T7 promoter: promoter for bacteriophage T7 RNA polymerase
    904..1290    +  CDS            MS2: bacteriophage MS2 coat protein binds to a specific stem-loop structure in the viral RNA (Peabody, 1993)
   1333..1359    +  CDS            3xHA (fragment): three tandem HA epitope tags
   1399..3297    +  CDS            SMG7 (fragment): SMG7_HUMAN - Also known as C1orf16, EST1C, KIAA0250. Experimental evidence at protein level: Swiss-Prot protein existence level 1. Plays a role in nonsense-mediated mRNA decay. Recruits UPF1 to cytoplasmic mRNA decay bodies. Together with SMG5 is thought to provide a link to the mRNA degradation machinery involving exonucleolytic pathways, and to serve as an adapter for UPF1 to protein phosphatase 2A (PP2A), thereby triggering UPF1 dephosphorylation. From Homo sapiens (Human).
   3323..3341    -  promoter       SP6 promoter: promoter for bacteriophage SP6 RNA polymerase
   3367..3591    +  polyA_signal   bGH poly(A) signal: bovine growth hormone polyadenylation signal
   3595..3616    +  promoter       SV40 promoter (fragment): SV40 enhancer and early promoter
   3637..4065    +  rep_origin     f1 ori (sequence partly withheld): f1 bacteriophage origin of replication; arrow indicates direction of (+) strand synthesis
   4079..4408    +  promoter       SV40 promoter: SV40 enhancer and early promoter
   4475..5266    +  CDS            neo: KKA2_KLEPN - Also known as kan, nptII. Experimental evidence at protein level: Swiss-Prot protein existence level 1. Resistance to kanamycin, neomycin, paromomycin, ribostamycin, butirosin and gentamicin B. From Klebsiella pneumoniae.
   5290..5448    +  CDS            ble (fragment): BLE_KLEPN - Experimental evidence at protein level: Swiss-Prot protein existence level 1. Binding protein with a strong affinity to the bleomycin family of antibiotics. Binds to CL990; an antimitotic-antibiotic compound. From Klebsiella pneumoniae.
   5443..5564    +  polyA_signal   SV40 poly(A) signal: SV40 polyadenylation signal
   5637..5653    -  protein_bind   lac operator: The lac repressor binds to the lac operator to inhibit transcription in E. coli. This inhibition can be relieved by adding lactose or isopropyl-β-D-thiogalactopyranoside (IPTG). lac repressor encoded by lacI
   5661..5691    -  promoter       lac promoter: promoter for the E. coli lac operon
   5706..5727    -  protein_bind   CAP binding site: CAP binding activates transcription in the presence of cAMP. E. coli catabolite activator protein
   5740..5832    -  CDS            lacI (fragment): lac repressor; lacI; The lac repressor binds to the lac operator to inhibit transcription in E. coli. This inhibition can be relieved by adding lactose or isopropyl-β-D-thiogalactopyranoside (IPTG).
   6015..6600    -  rep_origin     ori: high-copy-number ColE1/pMB1/pBR322/pUC origin of replication
   6771..7631    -  CDS            AmpR: β-lactamase; bla; confers resistance to ampicillin, carbenicillin, and related antibiotics
   7632..7736    -  promoter       AmpR promoter: bla
>Addgene plasmid #147557 | pcDNA3.1-MS2-HA-HsSmg7_1-633_T | depositor full sequence | sequence record 290004 | Full Sequence
GACGGATCGGGAGATCTCCCGATCCCCTATGGTGCACTCTCAGTACAATCTGCTCTGATGCCGCATAGTT
AAGCCAGTATCTGCTCCCTGCTTGTGTGTTGGAGGTCGCTGAGTAGTGCGCGAGCAAAATTTAAGCTACA
ACAAGGCAAGGCTTGACCGACAATTGCATGAAGAATCTGCTTAGGGTTAGGCGTTTTGCGCTGCTTCGCG
ATGTACGGGCCAGATATACGCGTTGACATTGATTATTGACTAGTTATTAATAGTAATCAATTACGGGGTC
ATTAGTTCATAGCCCATATATGGAGTTCCGCGTTACATAACTTACGGTAAATGGCCCGCCTGGCTGACCG
CCCAACGACCCCCGCCCATTGACGTCAATAATGACGTATGTTCCCATAGTAACGCCAATAGGGACTTTCC
ATTGACGTCAATGGGTGGAGTATTTACGGTAAACTGCCCACTTGGCAGTACATCAAGTGTATCATATGCC
AAGTACGCCCCCTATTGACGTCAATGACGGTAAATGGCCCGCCTGGCATTATGCCCAGTACATGACCTTA
TGGGACTTTCCTACTTGGCAGTACATCTACGTATTAGTCATCGCTATTACCATGGTGATGCGGTTTTGGC
AGTACATCAATGGGCGTGGATAGCGGTTTGACTCACGGGGATTTCCAAGTCTCCACCCCATTGACGTCAA
TGGGAGTTTGTTTTGGCACCAAAATCAACGGGACTTTCCAAAATGTCGTAACAACTCCGCCCCATTGACG
CAAATGGGCGGTAGGCGTGTACGGTGGGAGGTCTATATAAGCAGAGCTCTCTGGCTAACTAGAGAACCCA
CTGCTTACTGGCTTATCGAAATTAATACGACTCACTATAGGGAGACCCAAGCTTGCCACCATGGCTTCTA
ACTTTACTCAGTTCGTTCTCGTCGACAATGGCGGAACTGGCGACGTGACTGTCGCCCCAAGCAACTTCGC
TAACGGGGTCGCTGAATGGATCAGCTCTAACTCGCGATCACAGGCTTACAAAGTAACCTGTAGCGTTCGT
CAGAGCTCTGCGCAGAATCGCAAATACACCATCAAAGTCGAGGTGCCTAAAGTGGCAACCCAGACTGTTG
GTGGTGAAGAGCTTCCTGTAGCCGGATGGAGATCTTACTTAAATATGGAACTAACCATTCCAATTTTCGC
CACGAATTCCGACTGCGAGCTTATTGTTAAGGCAATGCAAGGTCTCCTAAAAGATGGAAACCCGATTCCC
TCGGCCATCGCGGCCAACTCCGGCATCTACGGAGGTGGAGGTGGATCTGGTGGATCTCCTCCACATATGG
CTTACCCATACGATGTTCCAGATTACGCTCCTCCAAAGCTTGGATCCGAATTCCCGGGTCGACTCGAGAT
GAGCCTGCAGAGCGCGCAGTACCTCCGGCAGGCAGAAGTCCTGAAGGCTGACATGACAGATTCTAAGCTG
GGTCCAGCTGAAGTCTGGACATCCAGGCAGGCTCTGCAGGACCTGTACCAGAAAATGCTAGTTACCGATT
TGGAATACGCTTTAGACAAGAAAGTAGAACAGGATCTCTGGAATCACGCCTTTAAGAATCAGATCACAAC
ACTACAAGGCCAGGCAAAGAATCGAGCAAATCCGAATCGGAGTGAAGTTCAGGCAAACCTTTCTCTGTTC
CTAGAGGCAGCTAGTGGCTTCTATACTCAGTTATTACAAGAACTGTGTACAGTATTTAATGTAGATTTAC
CATGCCGTGTGAAGTCTTCCCAATTGGGAATTATCAGCAATAAACAGACGCATACCAGCGCCATAGTGAA
GCCACAGTCTAGCTCCTGTTCCTATATCTGCCAGCACTGCCTCGTCCACCTTGGAGACATTGCTCGATAC
AGAAACCAGACCAGCCAGGCAGAGTCCTACTATAGGCATGCAGCTCAGCTTGTCCCCTCCAATGGTCAGC
CTTATAATCAGTTGGCTATCTTAGCTTCTTCCAAAGGAGACCATCTGACCACAATTTTCTACTACTGCAG
AAGCATTGCTGTGAAGTTCCCTTTCCCAGCTGCCTCCACTAATCTGCAAAAAGCACTTTCTAAAGCACTG
GAAAGCCGAGATGAGGTGAAAACCAAGTGGGGTGTTTCTGACTTCATCAAGGCCTTTATTAAATTCCACG
GTCATGTGTACCTGAGTAAGAGCTTGGAAAAGTTGAGCCCTCTTCGAGAGAAATTGGAAGAACAGTTTAA
GAGGCTGCTATTCCAAAAAGCTTTCAACTCTCAGCAGTTAGTTCATGTCACTGTCATTAACCTGTTTCAA
CTTCATCACCTTCGTGACTTTAGCAATGAAACCGAGCAGCACACTTATAGCCAAGATGAGCAGCTATGTT
GGACACAGTTGCTGGCCCTCTTTATGTCTTTTCTTGGCATCCTGTGCAAGTGTCCTCTACAGAATGAGTC
TCAGGAGGAGTCCTACAATGCCTATCCTCTTCCAGCAGTCAAGGTCTCCATGGACTGGCTAAGACTCAGA
CCCAGGGTCTTTCAGGAGGCAGTGGTGGATGAAAGACAGTACATTTGGCCCTGGTTGATTTCTCTTCTGA
ATAGTTTCCATCCCCATGAAGAGGACCTCTCAAGTATTAGTGCGACACCACTTCCAGAGGAGTTTGAATT
ACAAGGATTTTTGGCATTGAGACCTTCTTTCAGGAACTTGGATTTTTCCAAAGGTCACCAGGGTATTACA
GGGGACAAAGAAGGCCAGCAACGACGAATACGACAGCAACGCTTGATCTCTATAGGCAAATGGATTGCTG
ATAATCAGCCAAGGCTGATTCAGTGTGAAAATGAGGTAGGGAAATTGTTGTTTATCACAGAAATCCCAGA
ATTAATACTGGAAGACCCCAGTGAAGCCAAAGAGAACCTCATTCTGCAGGAAACATCTGTGATAGAGTCG
CTGGCTGCAGATGGGAGCCCAGGGCTAAAATCAGTGCTATCTACAAGCCGAAATTTAAGCAACAACTGTG
ACACAGGAGAGAAGCCAGTGGTTACCTTCAAAGAAAACATTAAGACACGAGAAGTGAACAGAGACCAAGG
AAGAAGTTTTCCTCCCAAAGAGGTAAAATCCCAGACAGAACTAAGAAAGACTCCAGTGTCTGAAGCCAGA
AAAACACCTGTAACTCAAACCCCAACTCAAGCAAGTAACTCCCAGTTCATCCCCATTCATCACCCTGGAG
CCTTCCCTCCTCTTCCCAGCAGGCCAGGGTTTCCGCCCCCAACATATGTTATCCCCCCGCCTGTGGCATT
TTCTATGTGAGCGGCCGCCTAGAGGGCCCTATTCTATAGTGTCACCTAAATGCTAGAGCTCGCTGATCAG
CCTCGACTGTGCCTTCTAGTTGCCAGCCATCTGTTGTTTGCCCCTCCCCCGTGCCTTCCTTGACCCTGGA
AGGTGCCACTCCCACTGTCCTTTCCTAATAAAATGAGGAAATTGCATCGCATTGTCTGAGTAGGTGTCAT
TCTATTCTGGGGGGTGGGGTGGGGCAGGACAGCAAGGGGGAGGATTGGGAAGACAATAGCAGGCATGCTG
GGGATGCGGTGGGCTCTATGGCTTCTGAGGCGGAAAGAACCAGCTGGGGCTCTAGGGGGTATCCCC
[124 nt withheld, positions 3637-3760]
C
[91 nt withheld, positions 3762-3852]
A
[49 nt withheld, positions 3854-3902]
CCTTTGACGTTGGAGTCCACGTTCTTT
[37 nt withheld, positions 3930-3966]
ACCCTATCTCGGTCTATTCTTTTGATTTATAAGGGATTTTGCCGATTTCGGCCTATTGGTTAAAAAATGA
GCTGATTTAACAAAAATTTAACGCGAATTAATTCTGTGGAATGTGTGTCAGTTAGGGTGTGGAAAGTCCC
CAGGCTCCCCAGCAGGCAGAAGTATGCAAAGCATGCATCTCAATTAGTCAGCAACCAGGTGTGGAAAGTC
CCCAGGCTCCCCAGCAGGCAGAAGTATGCAAAGCATGCATCTCAATTAGTCAGCAACCATAGTCCCGCCC
CTAACTCCGCCCATCCCGCCCCTAACTCCGCCCAGTTCCGCCCATTCTCCGCCCCATGGCTGACTAATTT
TTTTTATTTATGCAGAGGCCGAGGCCGCCTCTGCCTCTGAGCTATTCCAGAAGTAGTGAGGAGGCTTTTT
TGGAGGCCTAGGCTTTTGCAAAAAGCTCCCGGGAGCTTGTATATCCATTTTCGGATCTGATCAAGAGACA
GGATGAGGATCGTTTCGCATGATTGAACAAGATGGATTGCACGCAGGTTCTCCGGCCGCTTGGGTGGAGA
GGCTATTCGGCTATGACTGGGCACAACAGACAATCGGCTGCTCTGATGCCGCCGTGTTCCGGCTGTCAGC
GCAGGGGCGCCCGGTTCTTTTTGTCAAGACCGACCTGTCCGGTGCCCTGAATGAACTGCAGGACGAGGCA
GCGCGGCTATCGTGGCTGGCCACGACGGGCGTTCCTTGCGCAGCTGTGCTCGACGTTGTCACTGAAGCGG
GAAGGGACTGGCTGCTATTGGGCGAAGTGCCGGGGCAGGATCTCCTGTCATCTCACCTTGCTCCTGCCGA
GAAAGTATCCATCATGGCTGATGCAATGCGGCGGCTGCATACGCTTGATCCGGCTACCTGCCCATTCGAC
CACCAAGCGAAACATCGCATCGAGCGAGCACGTACTCGGATGGAAGCCGGTCTTGTCGATCAGGATGATC
TGGACGAAGAGCATCAGGGGCTCGCGCCAGCCGAACTGTTCGCCAGGCTCAAGGCGCGCATGCCCGACGG
CGAGGATCTCGTCGTGACCCATGGCGATGCCTGCTTGCCGAATATCATGGTGGAAAATGGCCGCTTTTCT
GGATTCATCGACTGTGGCCGGCTGGGTGTGGCGGACCGCTATCAGGACATAGCGTTGGCTACCCGTGATA
TTGCTGAAGAGCTTGGCGGCGAATGGGCTGACCGCTTCCTCGTGCTTTACGGTATCGCCGCTCCCGATTC
GCAGCGCATCGCCTTCTATCGCCTTCTTGACGAGTTCTTCTGAGCGGGACTCTGGGGTTCGAAATGACCG
ACCAAGCGACGCCCAACCTGCCATCACGAGATTTCGATTCCACCGCCGCCTTCTATGAAAGGTTGGGCTT
CGGAATCGTTTTCCGGGACGCCGGCTGGATGATCCTCCAGCGCGGGGATCTCATGCTGGAGTTCTTCGCC
CACCCCAACTTGTTTATTGCAGCTTATAATGGTTACAAATAAAGCAATAGCATCACAAATTTCACAAATA
AAGCATTTTTTTCACTGCATTCTAGTTGTGGTTTGTCCAAACTCATCAATGTATCTTATCATGTCTGTAT
ACCGTCGACCTCTAGCTAGAGCTTGGCGTAATCATGGTCATAGCTGTTTCCTGTGTGAAATTGTTATCCG
CTCACAATTCCACACAACATACGAGCCGGAAGCATAAAGTGTAAAGCCTGGGGTGCCTAATGAGTGAGCT
AACTCACATTAATTGCGTTGCGCTCACTGCCCGCTTTCCAGTCGGGAAACCTGTCGTGCCAGCTGCATTA
ATGAATCGGCCAACGCGCGGGGAGAGGCGGTTTGCGTATTGGGCGCTCTTCCGCTTCCTCGCTCACTGAC
TCGCTGCGCTCGGTCGTTCGGCTGCGGCGAGCGGTATCAGCTCACTCAAAGGCGGTAATACGGTTATCCA
CAGAATCAGGGGATAACGCAGGAAAGAACATGTGAGCAAAAGGCCAGCAAAAGGCCAGGAACCGTAAAAA
GGCCGCGTTGCTGGCGTTTTTCCATAGGCTCCGCCCCCCTGACGAGCATCACAAAAATCGACGCTCAAGT
CAGAGGTGGCGAAACCCGACAGGACTATAAAGATACCAGGCGTTTCCCCCTGGAAGCTCCCTCGTGCGCT
CTCCTGTTCCGACCCTGCCGCTTACCGGATACCTGTCCGCCTTTCTCCCTTCGGGAAGCGTGGCGCTTTC
TCATAGCTCACGCTGTAGGTATCTCAGTTCGGTGTAGGTCGTTCGCTCCAAGCTGGGCTGTGTGCACGAA
CCCCCCGTTCAGCCCGACCGCTGCGCCTTATCCGGTAACTATCGTCTTGAGTCCAACCCGGTAAGACACG
ACTTATCGCCACTGGCAGCAGCCACTGGTAACAGGATTAGCAGAGCGAGGTATGTAGGCGGTGCTACAGA
GTTCTTGAAGTGGTGGCCTAACTACGGCTACACTAGAAGAACAGTATTTGGTATCTGCGCTCTGCTGAAG
CCAGTTACCTTCGGAAAAAGAGTTGGTAGCTCTTGATCCGGCAAACAAACCACCGCTGGTAGCGGTTTTT
TTGTTTGCAAGCAGCAGATTACGCGCAGAAAAAAAGGATCTCAAGAAGATCCTTTGATCTTTTCTACGGG
GTCTGACGCTCAGTGGAACGAAAACTCACGTTAAGGGATTTTGGTCATGAGATTATCAAAAAGGATCTTC
ACCTAGATCCTTTTAAATTAAAAATGAAGTTTTAAATCAATCTAAAGTATATATGAGTAAACTTGGTCTG
ACAGTTACCAATGCTTAATCAGTGAGGCACCTATCTCAGCGATCTGTCTATTTCGTTCATCCATAGTTGC
CTGACTCCCCGTCGTGTAGATAACTACGATACGGGAGGGCTTACCATCTGGCCCCAGTGCTGCAATGATA
CCGCGAGACCCACGCTCACCGGCTCCAGATTTATCAGCAATAAACCAGCCAGCCGGAAGGGCCGAGCGCA
GAAGTGGTCCTGCAACTTTATCCGCCTCCATCCAGTCTATTAATTGTTGCCGGGAAGCTAGAGTAAGTAG
TTCGCCAGTTAATAGTTTGCGCAACGTTGTTGCCATTGCTACAGGCATCGTGGTGTCACGCTCGTCGTTT
GGTATGGCTTCATTCAGCTCCGGTTCCCAACGATCAAGGCGAGTTACATGATCCCCCATGTTGTGCAAAA
AAGCGGTTAGCTCCTTCGGTCCTCCGATCGTTGTCAGAAGTAAGTTGGCCGCAGTGTTATCACTCATGGT
TATGGCAGCACTGCATAATTCTCTTACTGTCATGCCATCCGTAAGATGCTTTTCTGTGACTGGTGAGTAC
TCAACCAAGTCATTCTGAGAATAGTGTATGCGGCGACCGAGTTGCTCTTGCCCGGCGTCAATACGGGATA
ATACCGCGCCACATAGCAGAACTTTAAAAGTGCTCATCATTGGAAAACGTTCTTCGGGGCGAAAACTCTC
AAGGATCTTACCGCTGTTGAGATCCAGTTCGATGTAACCCACTCGTGCACCCAACTGATCTTCAGCATCT
TTTACTTTCACCAGCGTTTCTGGGTGAGCAAAAACAGGAAGGCAAAATGCCGCAAAAAAGGGAATAAGGG
CGACACGGAAATGTTGAATACTCATACTCTTCCTTTTTCAATATTATTGAAGCATTTATCAGGGTTATTG
TCTCATGAGCGGATACATATTTGAATGTATTTAGAAAAATAAACAAATAGGGGTTCCGCGCACATTTCCC
CGAAAAGTGCCACCTGACGTC
